>Addgene plasmid #246574 | pX459-Plxna1 gRNA | addgene full sequence | sequence record 494481 | Addgene NGS Result
GAGGGCCTATTTCCCATGATTCCTTCATATTTGCATATACGATACAAGGCTGTTAGAGAGATAATTGGAA
TTAATTTGACTGTAAACACAAAGATATTAGTACAAAATACGTGACGTAGAAAGTAATAATTTCTTGGGTA
GTTTGCAGTTTTAAAATTATGTTTTAAAATGGACTATCATATGCTTACCGTAACTTGAAAGTATTTCGAT
TTCTTGGCTTTATATATCTTGTGGAAAGGACGAAACACCGTGACTACCAAGGCCGCACCGGTTTTAGAGC
TAGAAATAGCAAGTTAAAATAAGGCTAGTCCGTTATCAACTTGAAAAAGTGGCACCGAGTCGGTGCTTTT
TTGTTTTAGAGCTAGAAATAGCAAGTTAAAATAAGGCTAGTCCGTTTTTAGCGCGTGCGCCAATTCTGCA
GACAAATGGCTCTAGAGGTACCCGTTACATAACTTACGGTAAATGGCCCGCCTGGCTGACCGCCCAACGA
CCCCCGCCCATTGACGTCAATAGTAACGCCAATAGGGACTTTCCATTGACGTCAATGGGTGGAGTATTTA
CGGTAAACTGCCCACTTGGCAGTACATCAAGTGTATCATATGCCAAGTACGCCCCCTATTGACGTCAATG
ACGGTAAATGGCCCGCCTGGCATTGTGCCCAGTACATGACCTTATGGGACTTTCCTACTTGGCAGTACAT
CTACGTATTAGTCATCGCTATTACCATGGTCGAGGTGAGCCCCACGTTCTGCTTCACTCTCCCCATCTCC
CCCCCCTCCCCACCCCCAATTTTGTATTTATTTATTTTTTAATTATTTTGTGCAGCGATGGGGGCGGGGG
GGGGGGGGGCGCGCGCCAGGCGGGGCGGGGGGGGGGGGGGGGGGGGGGGGGGGGGGGGGGGGGGGGGGGG
GGGGCGCGCCAGGCGGGGGGGGGGGGGGGGGGGGGTGGTTTTTGGGGGGGGGGGGGGGGGGGGGCGCCCC
TAAAAAAACAGCCCAGCCGCCGGCGGGGTGTGCACGGCGAGCCCGCTCCGCCGCCGCCCCCGCTCCGCCG
CCGCCTCGCGCCGCCCGCCCCGGCTCTGACTGACCGCGTTACTCCCACAGGTGAGCGGGCGGGACGGCCC
TTCTCCTCCGGGCTGTAATTAGCTGAGCAAGAGGTAAGGGTTTAAGGGATGGTTGGTTGGTGGGGTATTA
ATGTTTAATTACCTGGAGCACCTGCCTGAAATCACTTTTTTTCAGGTTGGACCGGTGCCACCATGGACTA
TAAGGACCACGACGGAGACTACAAGGATCATGATATTGATTACAAAGACGATGACGATAAGATGGCCCCA
AAGAAGAAGCGGAAGGTCGGTATCCACGGAGTCCCAGCAGCCGACAAGAAGTACAGCATCGGCCTGGACA
TCGGCACCAACTCTGTGGGCTGGGCCGTGATCACCGACGAGTACAAGGTGCCCAGCAAGAAATTCAAGGT
GCTGGGCAACACCGACCGGCACAGCATCAAGAAGAACCTGATCGGAGCCCTGCTGTTCGACAGCGGCGAA
ACAGCCGAGGCCACCCGGCTGAAGAGAACCGCCAGAAGAAGATACACCAGACGGAAGAACCGGATCTGCT
ATCTGCAAGAGATCTTCAGCAACGAGATGGCCAAGGTGGACGACAGCTTCTTCCACAGACTGGAAGAGTC
CTTCCTGGTGGAAGAGGATAAGAAGCACGAGCGGCACCCCATCTTCGGCAACATCGTGGACGAGGTGGCC
TACCACGAGAAGTACCCCACCATCTACCACCTGAGAAAGAAACTGGTGGACAGCACCGACAAGGCCGACC
TGCGGCTGATCTATCTGGCCCTGGCCCACATGATCAAGTTCCGGGGCCACTTCCTGATCGAGGGCGACCT
GAACCCCGACAACAGCGACGTGGACAAGCTGTTCATCCAGCTGGTGCAGACCTACAACCAGCTGTTCGAG
GAAAACCCCATCAACGCCAGCGGCGTGGACGCCAAGGCCATCCTGTCTGCCAGACTGAGCAAGAGCAGAC
GGCTGGAAAATCTGATCGCCCAGCTGCCCGGCGAGAAGAAGAATGGCCTGTTCGGAAACCTGATTGCCCT
GAGCCTGGGCCTGACCCCCAACTTCAAGAGCAACTTCGACCTGGCCGAGGATGCCAAACTGCAGCTGAGC
AAGGACACCTACGACGACGACCTGGACAACCTGCTGGCCCAGATCGGCGACCAGTACGCCGACCTGTTTC
TGGCCGCCAAGAACCTGTCCGACGCCATCCTGCTGAGCGACATCCTGAGAGTGAACACCGAGATCACCAA
GGCCCCCCTGAGCGCCTCTATGATCAAGAGATACGACGAGCACCACCAGGACCTGACCCTGCTGAAAGCT
CTCGTGCGGCAGCAGCTGCCTGAGAAGTACAAAGAGATTTTCTTCGACCAGAGCAAGAACGGCTACGCCG
GCTACATTGACGGCGGAGCCAGCCAGGAAGAGTTCTACAAGTTCATCAAGCCCATCCTGGAAAAGATGGA
CGGCACCGAGGAACTGCTCGTGAAGCTGAACAGAGAGGACCTGCTGCGGAAGCAGCGGACCTTCGACAAC
GGCAGCATCCCCCACCAGATCCACCTGGGAGAGCTGCACGCCATTCTGCGGCGGCAGGAAGATTTTTACC
CATTCCTGAAGGACAACCGGGAAAAGATCGAGAAGATCCTGACCTTCCGCATCCCCTACTACGTGGGCCC
TCTGGCCAGGGGAAACAGCAGATTCGCCTGGATGACCAGAAAGAGCGAGGAAACCATCACCCCCTGGAAC
TTCGAGGAAGTGGTGGACAAGGGCGCTTCCGCCCAGAGCTTCATCGAGCGGATGACCAACTTCGATAAGA
ACCTGCCCAACGAGAAGGTGCTGCCCAAGCACAGCCTGCTGTACGAGTACTTCACCGTGTATAACGAGCT
GACCAAAGTGAAATACGTGACCGAGGGAATGAGAAAGCCCGCCTTCCTGAGCGGCGAGCAGAAAAAGGCC
ATCGTGGACCTGCTGTTCAAGACCAACCGGAAAGTGACCGTGAAGCAGCTGAAAGAGGACTACTTCAAGA
AAATCGAGTGCTTCGACTCCGTGGAAATCTCCGGCGTGGAAGATCGGTTCAACGCCTCCCTGGGCACATA
CCACGATCTGCTGAAAATTATCAAGGACAAGGACTTCCTGGACAATGAGGAAAACGAGGACATTCTGGAA
GATATCGTGCTGACCCTGACACTGTTTGAGGACAGAGAGATGATCGAGGAACGGCTGAAAACCTATGCCC
ACCTGTTCGACGACAAAGTGATGAAGCAGCTGAAGCGGCGGAGATACACCGGCTGGGGCAGGCTGAGCCG
GAAGCTGATCAACGGCATCCGGGACAAGCAGTCCGGCAAGACAATCCTGGATTTCCTGAAGTCCGACGGC
TTCGCCAACAGAAACTTCATGCAGCTGATCCACGACGACAGCCTGACCTTTAAAGAGGACATCCAGAAAG
CCCAGGTGTCCGGCCAGGGCGATAGCCTGCACGAGCACATTGCCAATCTGGCCGGCAGCCCCGCCATTAA
GAAGGGCATCCTGCAGACAGTGAAGGTGGTGGACGAGCTCGTGAAAGTGATGGGCCGGCACAAGCCCGAG
AACATCGTGATCGAAATGGCCAGAGAGAACCAGACCACCCAGAAGGGACAGAAGAACAGCCGCGAGAGAA
TGAAGCGGATCGAAGAGGGCATCAAAGAGCTGGGCAGCCAGATCCTGAAAGAACACCCCGTGGAAAACAC
CCAGCTGCAGAACGAGAAGCTGTACCTGTACTACCTGCAGAATGGGCGGGATATGTACGTGGACCAGGAA
CTGGACATCAACCGGCTGTCCGACTACGATGTGGACCATATCGTGCCTCAGAGCTTTCTGAAGGACGACT
CCATCGACAACAAGGTGCTGACCAGAAGCGACAAGAACCGGGGCAAGAGCGACAACGTGCCCTCCGAAGA
GGTCGTGAAGAAGATGAAGAACTACTGGCGGCAGCTGCTGAACGCCAAGCTGATTACCCAGAGAAAGTTC
GACAATCTGACCAAGGCCGAGAGAGGCGGCCTGAGCGAACTGGATAAGGCCGGCTTCATCAAGAGACAGC
TGGTGGAAACCCGGCAGATCACAAAGCACGTGGCACAGATCCTGGACTCCCGGATGAACACTAAGTACGA
CGAGAATGACAAGCTGATCCGGGAAGTGAAAGTGATCACCCTGAAGTCCAAGCTGGTGTCCGATTTCCGG
AAGGATTTCCAGTTTTACAAAGTGCGCGAGATCAACAACTACCACCACGCCCACGACGCCTACCTGAACG
CCGTCGTGGGAACCGCCCTGATCAAAAAGTACCCTAAGCTGGAAAGCGAGTTCGTGTACGGCGACTACAA
GGTGTACGACGTGCGGAAGATGATCGCCAAGAGCGAGCAGGAAATCGGCAAGGCTACCGCCAAGTACTTC
TTCTACAGCAACATCATGAACTTTTTCAAGACCGAGATTACCCTGGCCAACGGCGAGATCCGGAAGCGGC
CTCTGATCGAGACAAACGGCGAAACCGGGGAGATCGTGTGGGATAAGGGCCGGGATTTTGCCACCGTGCG
GAAAGTGCTGAGCATGCCCCAAGTGAATATCGTGAAAAAGACCGAGGTGCAGACAGGCGGCTTCAGCAAA
GAGTCTATCCTGCCCAAGAGGAACAGCGATAAGCTGATCGCCAGAAAGAAGGACTGGGACCCTAAGAAGT
ACGGCGGCTTCGACAGCCCCACCGTGGCCTATTCTGTGCTGGTGGTGGCCAAAGTGGAAAAGGGCAAGTC
CAAGAAACTGAAGAGTGTGAAAGAGCTGCTGGGGATCACCATCATGGAAAGAAGCAGCTTCGAGAAGAAT
CCCATCGACTTTCTGGAAGCCAAGGGCTACAAAGAAGTGAAAAAGGACCTGATCATCAAGCTGCCTAAGT
ACTCCCTGTTCGAGCTGGAAAACGGCCGGAAGAGAATGCTGGCCTCTGCCGGCGAACTGCAGAAGGGAAA
CGAACTGGCCCTGCCCTCCAAATATGTGAACTTCCTGTACCTGGCCAGCCACTATGAGAAGCTGAAGGGC
TCCCCCGAGGATAATGAGCAGAAACAGCTGTTTGTGGAACAGCACAAGCACTACCTGGACGAGATCATCG
AGCAGATCAGCGAGTTCTCCAAGAGAGTGATCCTGGCCGACGCTAATCTGGACAAAGTGCTGTCCGCCTA
CAACAAGCACCGGGATAAGCCCATCAGAGAGCAGGCCGAGAATATCATCCACCTGTTTACCCTGACCAAT
CTGGGAGCCCCTGCCGCCTTCAAGTACTTTGACACCACCATCGACCGGAAGAGGTACACCAGCACCAAAG
AGGTGCTGGACGCCACCCTGATCCACCAGAGCATCACCGGCCTGTACGAGACACGGATCGACCTGTCTCA
GCTGGGAGGCGACAAAAGGCCGGCGGCCACGAAAAAGGCCGGCCAGGCAAAAAAGAAAAAGGAATTCGGC
AGTGGAGAGGGCAGAGGAAGTCTGCTAACATGCGGTGACGTCGAGGAGAATCCTGGCCCAATGACCGAGT
ACAAGCCCACGGTGCGCCTCGCCACCCGCGACGACGTCCCCAGGGCCGTACGCACCCTCGCCGCCGCGTT
CGCCGACTACCCCGCCACGCGCCACACCGTCGATCCGGACCGCCACATCGAGCGGGTCACCGAGCTGCAA
GAACTCTTCCTCACGCGCGTCGGGCTCGACATCGGCAAGGTGTGGGTCGCGGACGACGGCGCCGCGGTGG
CGGTCTGGACCACGCCGGAGAGCGTCGAAGCGGGGGCGGTGTTCGCCGAGATCGGCCCGCGCATGGCCGA
GTTGAGCGGTTCCCGGCTGGCCGCGCAGCAACAGATGGAAGGCCTCCTGGCGCCGCACCGGCCCAAGGAG
CCCGCGTGGTTCCTGGCCACCGTCGGAGTCTCGCCCGACCACCAGGGCAAGGGTCTGGGCAGCGCCGTCG
TGCTCCCCGGAGTGGAGGCGGCCGAGCGCGCCGGGGTGCCCGCCTTCCTGGAGACCTCCGCGCCCCGCAA
CCTCCCCTTCTACGAGCGGCTCGGCTTCACCGTCACCGCCGACGTCGAGGTGCCCGAAGGACCGCGCACC
TGGTGCATGACCCGCAAGCCCGGTGCCTGAGAATTCTAACTAGAGCTCGCTGATCAGCCTCGACTGTGCC
TTCTAGTTGCCAGCCATCTGTTGTTTGCCCCTCCCCCGTGCCTTCCTTGACCCTGGAAGGTGCCACTCCC
ACTGTCCTTTCCTAATAAAATGAGGAAATTGCATCGCATTGTCTGAGTAGGTGTCATTCTATTCTGGGGG
GTGGGGTGGGGCAGGACAGCAAGGGGGAGGATTGGGAAGAGAATAGCAGGCATGCTGGGGAGCGGCCGCA
GGAACCCCTAGTGATGGAGTTGGCCACTCCCTCTCTGCGCGCTCGCTCGCTCACTGAGGCCGGGCGACCA
AAGGTCGCCCGACGCCCGGGCTTTGCCCGGGCGGCCTCAGTGAGCGAGCGAGCGCGCAGCTGCCTGCAGG
GGCGCCTGATGCGGTATTTTCTCCTTACGCATCTGTGCGGTATTTCACACCGCATA
[95 nt withheld, positions 6637-6731]
T
[46 nt withheld, positions 6733-6778]
C
[141 nt withheld, positions 6780-6920]
CCTTTGACGTTGGAGTCCACGTTCTTT
[37 nt withheld, positions 6948-6984]
ACTCTATCTCGGGCTATTCTTTTGATTTATAAGGGATTTTGCCGATTTCGGTCTATTGGTTAAAAAATGA
GCTGATTTAACAAAAATTTAACGCGAATTTTAACAAAATATTAACGTTTACAATTTTATGGTGCACTCTC
AGTACAATCTGCTCTGATGCCGCATAGTTAAGCCAGCCCCGACACCCGCCAACACCCGCTGACGCGCCCT
GACGGGCTTGTCTGCTCCCGGCATCCGCTTACAGACAAGCTGTGACCGTCTCCGGGAGCTGCATGTGTCA
GAGGTTTTCACCGTCATCACCGAAACGCGCGAGACGAAAGGGCCTCGTGATACGCCTATTTTTATAGGTT
AATGTCATGATAATAATGGTTTCTTAGACGTCAGGTGGCACTTTTCGGGGAAATGTGCGCGGAACCCCTA
TTTGTTTATTTTTCTAAATACATTCAAATATGTATCCGCTCATGAGACAATAACCCTGATAAATGCTTCA
ATAATATTGAAAAAGGAAGAGTATGAGTATTCAACATTTCCGTGTCGCCCTTATTCCCTTTTTTGCGGCA
TTTTGCCTTCCTGTTTTTGCTCACCCAGAAACGCTGGTGAAAGTAAAAGATGCTGAAGATCAGTTGGGTG
CACGAGTGGGTTACATCGAACTGGATCTCAACAGCGGTAAGATCCTTGAGAGTTTTCGCCCCGAAGAACG
TTTTCCAATGATGAGCACTTTTAAAGTTCTGCTATGTGGCGCGGTATTATCCCGTATTGACGCCGGGCAA
GAGCAACTCGGTCGCCGCATACACTATTCTCAGAATGACTTGGTTGAGTACTCACCAGTCACAGAAAAGC
ATCTTACGGATGGCATGACAGTAAGAGAATTATGCAGTGCTGCCATAACCATGAGTGATAACACTGCGGC
CAACTTACTTCTGACAACGATCGGAGGACCGAAGGAGCTAACCGCTTTTTTGCACAACATGGGGGATCAT
GTAACTCGCCTTGATCGTTGGGAACCGGAGCTGAATGAAGCCATACCAAACGACGAGCGTGACACCACGA
TGCCTGTAGCAATGGCAACAACGTTGCGCAAACTATTAACTGGCGAACTACTTACTCTAGCTTCCCGGCA
ACAATTAATAGACTGGATGGAGGCGGATAAAGTTGCAGGACCACTTCTGCGCTCGGCCCTTCCGGCTGGC
TGGTTTATTGCTGATAAATCTGGAGCCGGTGAGCGTGGAAGCCGCGGTATCATTGCAGCACTGGGGCCAG
ATGGTAAGCCCTCCCGTATCGTAGTTATCTACACGACGGGGAGTCAGGCAACTATGGATGAACGAAATAG
ACAGATCGCTGAGATAGGTGCCTCACTGATTAAGCATTGGTAACTGTCAGACCAAGTTTACTCATATATA
CTTTAGATTGATTTAAAACTTCATTTTTAATTTAAAAGGATCTAGGTGAAGATCCTTTTTGATAATCTCA
TGACCAAAATCCCTTAACGTGAGTTTTCGTTCCACTGAGCGTCAGACCCCGTAGAAAAGATCAAAGGATC
TTCTTGAGATCCTTTTTTTCTGCGCGTAATCTGCTGCTTGCAAACAAAAAAACCACCGCTACCAGCGGTG
GTTTGTTTGCCGGATCAAGAGCTACCAACTCTTTTTCCGAAGGTAACTGGCTTCAGCAGAGCGCAGATAC
CAAATACTGTTCTTCTAGTGTAGCCGTAGTTAGGCCACCACTTCAAGAACTCTGTAGCACCGCCTACATA
CCTCGCTCTGCTAATCCTGTTACCAGTGGCTGCTGCCAGTGGCGATAAGTCGTGTCTTACCGGGTTGGAC
TCAAGACGATAGTTACCGGATAAGGCGCAGCGGTCGGGCTGAACGGGGGGTTCGTGCACACAGCCCAGCT
TGGAGCGAACGACCTACACCGAACTGAGATACCTACAGCGTGAGCTATGAGAAAGCGCCACGCTTCCCGA
AGGGAGAAAGGCGGACAGGTATCCGGTAAGCGGCAGGGTCGGAACAGGAGAGCGCACGAGGGAGCTTCCA
GGGGGAAACGCCTGGTATCTTTATAGTCCTGTCGGGTTTCGCCACCTCTGACTTGAGCGTCGATTTTTGT
GATGCTCGTCAGGGGGGCGGAGCCTATGGAAAAACGCCAGCAACGCGGCCTTTTTACGGTTCCTGGCCTT
TTGCTGGCCTTTTGCTCACATGT
Features (pLannotate 1.2.2; 21 found; start..end, strand, type, name):
      1..241     +  promoter       U6 promoter: RNA polymerase III promoter for human U6 snRNA
    271..346     +  misc_RNA       gRNA scaffold: guide RNA scaffold for the Streptococcus pyogenes CRISPR/Cas9 system
    353..396     +  misc_RNA       gRNA scaffold (fragment): guide RNA scaffold for the Streptococcus pyogenes CRISPR/Cas9 system
    443..728     +  enhancer       CMV enhancer: human cytomegalovirus immediate early enhancer; contains an 18-bp deletion relative to the standard CMV enhancer
    730..892     +  promoter       chicken β-actin promoter (fragment): No description available
    922..945     +  promoter       chicken β-actin promoter (fragment): contains a 21-bp deletion relative to the standard chicken β-actin promoter
    954..977     +  promoter       chicken β-actin promoter (fragment): No description available
   1038..1235    +  intron         hybrid intron (fragment): hybrid between chicken β-actin (CBA) and minute virus of mice (MMV) introns (Gray et al., 2011)
   1373..2974    +  CDS            Cas9(N): N-terminal portion of Streptococcus pyogenes Cas9 (Zetsche et al., 2015)
   2975..5473    +  CDS            Cas9(C): C-terminal portion of Streptococcus pyogenes Cas9 (Zetsche et al., 2015)
   5474..5521    +  CDS            nucleoplasmin NLS: bipartite nuclear localization signal from nucleoplasmin
   5591..6190    +  CDS            PuroR (fragment): puromycin N-acetyltransferase; pac from Streptomyces; confers resistance to puromycin
   6224..6335    +  polyA_signal   bGH poly(A) signal: bovine growth hormone polyadenylation signal
   6440..6580    +  repeat_region  AAV2 ITR: inverted terminal repeat of adeno-associated virus serotype 2 inverted
   6585..6636    -  misc_feature   bom (fragment): basis of mobility region from pBR322
   6655..7110    +  rep_origin     f1 ori (sequence partly withheld): f1 bacteriophage origin of replication; arrow indicates direction of (+) strand synthesis
   7111..7160    -  misc_feature   bom (fragment): basis of mobility region from pBR322
   7262..7297    -  CDS            rop (fragment): Rop protein, which maintains plasmids at low copy number; rop
   7392..7496    +  promoter       AmpR promoter: bla
   7497..8357    +  CDS            AmpR: β-lactamase; bla; confers resistance to ampicillin, carbenicillin, and related antibiotics
   8528..9116    +  rep_origin     ori: high-copy-number ColE1/pMB1/pBR322/pUC origin of replication
