[The description below was written by a language model from this plasmid's Addgene catalogue record and pLannotate feature annotations shown in this document.]
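Description:
pX459-Plxna1 gRNA is an all-in-one mammalian CRISPR/Cas9 expression plasmid built on the pX459 backbone, carrying a 20-nucleotide guide directed against the mouse Plxna1 gene (plexin A1). The guide, derived from synthetic oligonucleotides and inserted by restriction cloning, sits between the human U6 RNA polymerase III promoter and the Streptococcus pyogenes gRNA scaffold, so that a complete single guide RNA is transcribed in transfected cells. The plasmid is about 9.2 kb and is propagated in E. coli at high copy from a ColE1/pUC-type origin under ampicillin selection (AmpR, β-lactamase). An f1 phage origin is also present. The short bom and rop matches in the annotation are small fragments rather than functional elements.

The second expression unit is the CBh-SpCas9-T2A-Puro cassette noted by the depositor. The CBh hybrid promoter appears in the feature table as a CMV enhancer, chicken β-actin promoter fragments and a hybrid intron. It drives full-length S. pyogenes Cas9, which the annotation tool splits into N- and C-terminal portions, fused at its C-terminus to a nucleoplasmin nuclear localization signal. A T2A self-cleaving peptide, stated in the depositor's comment but not annotated, links Cas9 to puromycin N-acetyltransferase, so a single transcript terminated by the bGH polyadenylation signal yields both proteins. Puromycin treatment therefore enriches for cells that express Cas9. A single AAV2 ITR lies downstream of the cassette; with only one annotated, the plasmid is not set up as an AAV packaging vector.

The construct is intended for transient transfection of mouse cells to introduce Cas9-mediated cuts in Plxna1, typically to generate knockouts. The associated publication concerns WNT7A/B co-receptor signalling in brain endothelial cells.
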