Addgene plasmid #246574: pX459-Plxna1 gRNA
Purpose: CRISPR vector co-expressing Cas9 and a mouse Plxna1 gRNA
Depositing lab: Mario Vallon. Depositing organization: Julius-Maximilians-Universitaet Wuerzburg. Publication: WNT7A/B assemble a GPR124-RECK-LRP5/6 co-receptor complex to activate beta-catenin signaling in brain endothelial cells. Heiden R, Hannig L, Kuo CJ, Ergun S, Braunger BM, Vallon M. J Biol Chem. 2025 Sep 4:110682. doi: 10.1016/j.jbc.2025.110682. PubMed 40914247.
Backbone
  Vector backbone: pX459
  Vector type: CRISPR
  Selectable markers: Puromycin
Growth in bacteria
  Bacterial resistance: Ampicillin, 100 μg/mL
  Growth temperature: 37°C
  Growth strain: DH5alpha
  Copy number: High Copy
Gene/Insert
  Gene/Insert name: Plxna1 gRNA
  gRNA/shRNA sequence: TGACTACCAAGGCCGCACCG
  Species: M. musculus (mouse)
  Insert size (bp): 20
  Entrez Gene: Plxna1 (a.k.a. 2600013D04Rik, NOV, PlexA1, Plxn1, mKIAA4053)
  Promoter: U6
  Cloning method: Restriction Enzyme; 5′ cloning site Unspecified (unknown if destroyed)
Resource information
  A portion of this plasmid was derived from a plasmid made by: Synthetic oligo
Terms and licenses: Academic/Nonprofit Terms; Industry Terms: Not Available to Industry
Depositor comments: CBh-SpCas9-T2A-Puro cassette on backbone
How to cite: pX459-Plxna1 gRNA was a gift from Mario Vallon (Addgene plasmid # 246574 ; http://n2t.net/addgene:246574 ; RRID:Addgene_246574)
